Addgene plasmid #23808: pDONR223-PIK3R3
Depositing lab: William Hahn & David Root. Depositing organization: Dana-Farber Cancer Institute. Publication: COT drives resistance to RAF inhibition through MAP kinase pathway reactivation. Johannessen CM, Boehm JS, Kim SY, Thomas SR, Wardwell L, Johnson LA, Emery CM, Stransky N, Cogdill AP, Barretina J, Caponigro G, Hieronymus H, Murray RR, Salehi-Ashtiani K, Hill DE, Vidal M, Zhao JJ, Yang X, Alkan O, Kim S, Harris JL, Wilson CJ, Myer VE, Finan PM, Root DE, Roberts TM, Golub T, Flaherty KT, Dummer R, Weber BL, Sellers WR, Schlegel R, Wargo JA, Hahn WC, Garraway LA. Nature. 2010 Dec 16;468(7326):968-72. doi: 10.1038/nature09627 PubMed 21107320.
Backbone
  Vector backbone: pDONR223
  Backbone manufacturer: Invitrogen
  Backbone size w/o insert (bp): 5005
  Vector type: Gateway Donor vector
Growth in bacteria
  Bacterial resistance: Spectinomycin, 50 μg/mL
  Growth temperature: 37°C
  Growth strain: DH5alpha
  Copy number: High Copy
Gene/Insert
  Gene/Insert name: PIK3R3 (alt name: phosphoinositide-3-kinase, regulatory subunit 3 (p55, gamma))
  Species: H. sapiens (human)
  Insert size (bp): 1386
  Entrez Gene: PIK3R3 (a.k.a. p55, p55-GAMMA, p55PIK)
  Cloning method: Gateway Cloning
  Sequencing primers: 5′ M13pUC-fwd; 3′ M13rev
Terms and licenses: Academic/Nonprofit Terms; Industry Terms: Not Available to Industry
Depositor comments: The ORF has no Stop codon. This design enables easy recombination into a destination vector to add an epitope tag of choice and Stop codon to the ORF. Do NOT use this plasmid directly for transfections. A set of 4 custom lentiviral vectors is available ( pLX301 (http://www.addgene.org/25895/) , pLX302 (http://www.addgene.org/25896/) , pLX303 (http://www.addgene.org/25897/) , pLX304 (http://www.addgene.org/25890/) ) to be used to express these ORFs in mammalian cells. These plasmids are not included in the kit and must be ordered separately.
How to cite: pDONR223-PIK3R3 was a gift from William Hahn & David Root (Addgene plasmid # 23808 ; http://n2t.net/addgene:23808 ; RRID:Addgene_23808)
