[The description below was written by a language model from this plasmid's Addgene catalogue record.]
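Description:
pDONR223-PIK3R3 is a Gateway entry-type clone built on the Invitrogen pDONR223 donor backbone (about 5 kb without insert), carrying the human PIK3R3 open reading frame, an insert of roughly 1.4 kb. PIK3R3 encodes the p55-gamma regulatory subunit of phosphoinositide 3-kinase (also known as p55PIK). The plasmid is maintained at high copy number in standard E. coli cloning strains and is selected with spectinomycin. The ORF was introduced by Gateway recombination, so it should be flanked by the recombination sites left behind when an ORF replaces the donor cassette, although the record provides no feature table that would confirm the exact sites or other backbone elements. M13 forward and reverse priming sites on either side of the insert are listed for sequence verification.

The ORF was deliberately cloned without a stop codon. This "open" configuration lets it be shuttled by recombination into a destination vector that supplies a C-terminal epitope tag of the user's choice together with the stop codon. The plasmid is a storage and transfer vector rather than an expression construct: no promoter driving the ORF is recorded, and the depositors state explicitly that it should not be transfected directly. For expression in mammalian cells they point to a companion set of four lentiviral destination vectors (pLX301 to pLX304), which are obtained separately. The clone belongs to a kit of kinase-related ORFs associated with a study in which ORF expression was used to find drivers of resistance to RAF inhibition through MAP kinase pathway reactivation, making it suited to gain-of-function screening or individual overexpression studies once it has been moved into a suitable vector.
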