>Addgene plasmid #23808 | pDONR223-PIK3R3 | depositor partial sequence | sequence record 10840 | Author sequence
ATGTACAATACGGTGTGGAGTATGGACCGCGATGACGCAGACTGGAGGGAGGTGATGATGCCCTATTCGA
CAGAACTGATATTTTATATTGAAATGGATCCTCCAGCTCTTCCACCAAAGCCACCTAAGCCAATGACTTC
AGCAGTTCCAAATGGAATGAAGGACAGTTCTGTTTCTCTTCAGGATGCAGAATGGTACTGGGGGGATATT
TCAAGGGAGGAGGTAAATGACAAATTGCGGGATATGCCAGATGGGACCTTCTTGGTCCGAGATGCCTCAA
CAAAAATGCAGGGAGATTATACTTTGACTTTGCGGAAGGGAGGCAATAATAAGTTAATAAAGATCTATCA
CCGGGATGGTAAATATGGCTTTTCTGATCCTCTGACATTTAATTCCGTGGTGGAGCTCATTAACCACTAT
CACCATGAATCTCTTGCTCAGTACAATCCCAAACTTGATGTGAAGCTGATGTACCCAGTGTCCAGATACC
AACAGGATCAGTTGGTAAAAGAAGATAATATTGATGCAGTAGGTAAAAAACTGCAAGAATACCACTCTCA
GTATCAGGAGAAGAGTAAAGAGTATGATAGGCTGTATGAAGAATATACTAGAACATCCCAGGAAATACAG
ATGAAGAGGACTGCAATAGAAGCTTTTAATGAAACAATTAAAATATTTGAAGAGCAGTGTCACACACAAG
AACAACATAGCAAAGAATATATTGAGCGATTTCGCAGAGAGGGGAATGAAAAGGAGATTGAACGAATTAT
GATGAATTATGATAAATTGAAATCACGTCTGGGTGAGATTCATGATAGCAAAATGCGTCTAGAGCAGGAT
TTGAAGAATCAAGCTTTGGACAACCGAGAAATAGATAAAAAAATGAATAGCATCAAACCTGACCTGATCC
AGCTGCGAAAGATCCGAGATCAACACCTTGTATGGCTCAATCACAAAGGAGTGAGACAGAAACGCCTGAA
TGTCTGGCTGGGAATTAAGAATGAGGATGCTGCTGAGAACTATTTTATCAATGAGGAAGATGAAAACCTG
CCCCATTATGATGAGAAAACCTGGTTTGTTGAGGATATCAATCGAGTACAAGCAGAGGACTTGCTTTATG
GGAAACCTGATGGTGCATTCTTAATTCGTGAGAGTAGCAAGAAAGGATGCTATGCTTGCTCTGTGGTGGC
CGATGGGGAAGTGAAGCACTGTGTGATCTACAGCACTGCTCGGGGCTATGGCTTTGCAGAGCCCTACAAC
CTGTACAGCTCTCTGAAGGAGCTAGTGCTCCATTACCAGCAGACATCCTTGGTTCAGCACAACGACTCCC
TCAACGTCAGGCTTGCCTACCCTGTTCATGCACAGATGCCCTCGCTTTGCAGATAA
