>Addgene plasmid #23808 | pDONR223-PIK3R3 | addgene partial sequence | sequence record 29553 | 23808 with M13pUC-fwd
AGCTCGGGCCCAATAATGATTTTATTTTGACTGATAGTGACCTGTTCGTTGCAACAAATTGATGAGCAAT
GCTTTTTTATAATGCCAACTTTGTACAAAAAAGTTGGCATGTACAATACGGTGTGGAGTATGGACCGCGA
TGACGCAGACTGGAGGGAGGTGATGATGCCCTATTCGACAGAACTGATATTTTATATTGAAATGGATCCT
CCAGCTCTTCCACCAAAGCCACCTAAGCCAATGACTTCAGCAGTTCCAAATGGAATGAAGGACAGTTCTG
TTTCTCTTCAGGATGCAGAATGGTACTGGGGGGATATTTCAAGGGAGGAGGTAAATGACAAATTGCGGGA
TATGCCAGATGGGACCTTCTTGGTCCGAGATGCCTCAACAAAAATGCAGGGAGATTATACTTTGACTTTG
CGGAAGGGAGGCAATAATAAGTTAATAAAGATCTATCACCGGGATGGTAAATATGGCTTTTCTGATCCTC
TGACATTTAATTCCGTGGTGGAGCTCATTAACCACTATCACCATGAATCTCTTGCTCAGTACAATCCCAA
ACTTGATGTGAAGCTGATGTACCCAGTGTCCAGATACCAACAGGATCAGTTGGTAAAAGAAGATAATATT
GATGCAGTA
